Addgene plasmid #230144: AiP13294 - pAAV-AiE0940m-minBG-SYFP2-P2A-3XFLAG-10aa-H2B-WPRE3-BGHpA (Alias: CN3294)
Purpose: AiE0940m is an enhancer sequence, designed to drive AAV-mediated transgene expression in specific populations of brain cells
Depositing lab: Allen Institute for Brain Science & Boaz Levi. Depositing organization: Allen Institute. Publication: A suite of enhancer AAVs and transgenic mouse lines for genetic access to cortical cell types. Ben-Simon Y, Hooper M, Narayan S, Daigle TL, Dwivedi D, Way SW, Oster A, Stafford DA, Mich JK, Taormina MJ, Martinez RA, Opitz-Araya X, Roth JR, Alexander JR, Allen S, Amster A, Arbuckle J, Ayala A, Baker PM, Bakken TE, Barcelli T, Barta S, Bendrick J, Bertagnolli D, Bielstein C, Bishwakarma P, Bowlus J, Boyer G, Brouner K, Casian B, Casper T, Chakka AB, Chakrabarty R, Chance RK, Chavan S, Clark M, Colbert K, Collman F, Daniel S, Departee M, DiValentin P, Donadio N, Dotson N, Egdorf T, Fliss T, Gabitto M, Garcia J, Gary A, Gasperini M, Gloe J, Goldy J, Gore BB, Graybuck L, Greisman N, Haeseleer F, Halterman C, Haradon Z, Hastings SD, Helback O, Ho W, Hockemeyer D, Huang C, Huff S, Hunker A, Johansen N, Jones D, Juneau Z, Kalmbach B, Kannan M, Khem S, Kussick E, Kutsal R, Larsen R, Lee C, Lee AY, Leibly M, Lenz GH, Li S, Liang E, Lusk N, Madigan Z, Malloy J, Malone J, McCue R, Melchor J, Mollenkopf T, Moosman S, Morin E, Newman D, Ng L, Ngo K, Omstead V, Otto S, Oyama A, Pena N, Pham T, Phillips E, Pom CA, Potekhina L, Ransford S, Ray PL, Rette D, Reynoldson C, Rimorin C, Rocha D, Ruiz A, Sanchez REA, Sawyer L, Sedeno-Cortes A, Sevigny JP, Shapovalova N, Shepard N, Shulga L, Sigler AR, Siverts L, Soliman S, Somasundaram S, Staats B, Stewart K, Szelenyi E, Tieu M, Trader C, Tran A, van Velthoven CTJ, Walker M, Wang Y, Weed N, Wirthlin M, Wood T, Wynalda B, Yao Z, Zhou T, Ariza J, Dee N, Reding M, Ronellenfitch K, Mufti S, Sunkin SM, Smith KA, Esposito L, Waters J, Thyagarajan B, Yao S, Lein ES, Zeng H, Levi BP, Ngai J, Ting JT, Tasic B. Cell. 2025 May 16:S0092-8674(25)00513-6. doi: 10.1016/j.cell.2025.05.002. PubMed 40403729.
Backbone
  Vector backbone: pAAV2
  Vector type: AAV
Growth in bacteria
  Bacterial resistance: Ampicillin, 100 μg/mL
  Growth temperature: 37°C
  Growth strain: NEB Stable
  Copy number: High Copy
Gene/Insert
  Gene/Insert name: SYFP2-P2A-3XFLAG-10aa-H2B
  Species: Synthetic
  Promoter: minBG
  Cloning method: Gibson Cloning
Terms and licenses: Academic/Nonprofit Terms; Industry Terms: Not Available to Industry
How to cite: AiP13294 - pAAV-AiE0940m-minBG-SYFP2-P2A-3XFLAG-10aa-H2B-WPRE3-BGHpA (Alias: CN3294) was a gift from Allen Institute for Brain Science & Boaz Levi (Addgene plasmid # 230144 ; http://n2t.net/addgene:230144 ; RRID:Addgene_230144)
