[The description below was written by a language model from this plasmid's Addgene catalogue record and pLannotate feature annotations shown in this document.]
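Description:
AiP13294 - pAAV-AiE0940m-minBG-SYFP2-P2A-3XFLAG-10aa-H2B-WPRE3-BGHpA (alias CN3294) is an AAV transfer plasmid built on a pAAV2 backbone, intended for packaging into recombinant adeno-associated virus and delivery to brain tissue. It is a high-copy plasmid of about 5.5 kb, propagated in bacteria through a ColE1/pUC-type origin and selected with ampicillin via the β-lactamase gene. An f1 phage origin is also present. The expression cassette lies between AAV2 inverted terminal repeats, which provide the signals for genome replication and encapsidation. The annotation detects the right ITR in full but the left one only as short fragments, which may reflect annotation or sequencing limits in these repetitive regions.

The payload is a synthetic reporter cassette controlled by the AiE0940m enhancer placed upstream of the minBG minimal promoter. Neither element is annotated in the feature table, but both presumably occupy the unannotated region ahead of the coding sequence. A minimal promoter has little activity on its own, so expression depends on the enhancer, which was designed to direct transgene expression to specific brain cell populations; the record does not say which ones. The open reading frame encodes the yellow fluorescent protein SYFP2, a P2A self-cleaving peptide, and then human histone H2B carrying an N-terminal 3xFLAG tag joined by a 10-amino-acid linker. This arrangement should yield free SYFP2 that fills the cell and a separate chromatin-bound, FLAG-tagged nuclear marker. A shortened WPRE (WPRE3) enhances transcript stability and expression, and the bovine growth hormone polyadenylation signal terminates the transcript. The construct belongs to a suite of enhancer AAVs for genetic access to cortical cell types and serves to label and evaluate enhancer-targeted cells.
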