Features (pLannotate 1.2.2; 16 found; start..end, strand, type, name):
     12..39      +  repeat_region  AAV2 ITR (fragment): inverted terminal repeat of adeno-associated virus serotype 2 inverted
     68..95      +  repeat_region  AAV2 ITR (fragment): inverted terminal repeat of adeno-associated virus serotype 2 inverted
    936..1652    +  CDS            SYFP2: SYFP2 is a basic (constitutively fluorescent) yellow fluorescent protein published in 2006, derived from Aequorea victoria. It is reported to be a very rapidly-maturing monomer with moderate acid sensitivity.
   1731..1796    +  CDS            3xFLAG: three tandem FLAG® epitope tags, followed by an enterokinase cleavage site
   1827..2204    +  CDS            H2B: human histone H2B; HIST1H2BJ
   2238..2395    +  misc_feature   WPRE (fragment): woodchuck hepatitis virus posttranscriptional regulatory element
   2401..2481    +  misc_feature   WPRE (fragment): woodchuck hepatitis virus posttranscriptional regulatory element
   2498..2609    +  polyA_signal   bGH poly(A) signal: bovine growth hormone polyadenylation signal
   2727..2867    +  repeat_region  AAV2 ITR: inverted terminal repeat of adeno-associated virus serotype 2 inverted
   2872..2923    -  misc_feature   bom (fragment): basis of mobility region from pBR322
   2942..3397    +  rep_origin     f1 ori (sequence partly withheld): f1 bacteriophage origin of replication; arrow indicates direction of (+) strand synthesis
   3398..3447    -  misc_feature   bom (fragment): basis of mobility region from pBR322
   3549..3584    -  CDS            rop (fragment): Rop protein, which maintains plasmids at low copy number; rop
   3679..3783    +  promoter       AmpR promoter: bla
   3784..4644    +  CDS            AmpR: β-lactamase; bla; confers resistance to ampicillin, carbenicillin, and related antibiotics
   4815..5403    +  rep_origin     ori: high-copy-number ColE1/pMB1/pBR322/pUC origin of replication
>Addgene plasmid #230144 | AiP13294 - pAAV-AiE0940m-minBG-SYFP2-P2A-3XFLAG-10aa-H2B-WPRE3-BGHpA (Alias: CN3294) | addgene full sequence | sequence record 461871 | Addgene NGS Result
CCTGCAGGCAGCTGCGCGCTCGCTCGCTCACTGAGGCCGCCCGGGCGTCGGGCGACCTTTGGTCGCCCGG
CCTCAGTGAGCGAGCGAGCGCGCAGAGAGGGAGTGGCCAACTCCATCACTAGGGGTTCCTGCGGCCGCAC
GCGTTAGCTCCTGTCTCAAAACACCACCAACAAACCAACCAAACAAACAAACAGAAAACAAACCTCATTA
CTCTGTCCCTCTGTCATCCTTTATTCCTCTCCCCACGAGTGCTGTCTAGTTTTAACTACCAACTTATCAC
AACTTAGCGTCATCAGGGTGGCTGTTGGGACATCTGTGGGGGATTGTCTTGATGGTTGAGGTGGGAAGAT
GCCTCATGAATGTGGGCAGCACTAGCCTGTGGGCTGGGCACTGAGCTGAGTCAGAGTGAAGAGTGCTGGC
TGAGCAGCAGCAGCAGCAGTAGCAGCAGGTGGCCTGAGTGAATTCAGTTCTCTATCCTGATTGTCATGTG
ACATGAATAGCTGCTTGGGGGTCCTGCCTTGACTTCTCTGAAGTGATACATTGTAACCTGGAGTTCCTTG
TAAGCCAGACAAACCCTTCCTCTTCCTGCTTCCCATCAAGGAGTTCATCACAGCAAGCCCCTCTTACTAC
TTTCTAGTGTTCTGTTTATATAGTGAAATTATGCAAGCAGTGCATTCTATACTGGGAACAAAAGACATAG
AGATTACATAATATAAGCAATGATGTTTATATAATGTGTTGCATATTATTGTCTTTTTTGTACTTTTCTT
AACTCCCATGAGGACATAGTTGGTGATTTCTCAGAGCAGCTAGCCACAGGCATTTGCTGTGTGTCTGAGC
TCGGGCTGGGCATAAAAGTCAGGGCAGAGCCATCTATTGCTTACATTTGCTTCTGGGATCCAGATCTTTC
GAAGCTAGCGCTACCGGTCGCCACCATGGTCTCCAAGGGCGAGGAGCTGTTCACCGGGGTGGTGCCCATC
CTGGTCGAGCTGGACGGCGATGTCAACGGCCACAAGTTCAGCGTGTCCGGCGAGGGCGAGGGCGATGCCA
CCTACGGCAAGCTGACCCTGAAGCTGATCTGCACCACCGGCAAGCTGCCCGTGCCCTGGCCCACCCTCGT
GACCACCCTGGGCTACGGCGTGCAGTGCTTCGCCCGCTACCCCGACCACATGAAGCAGCACGACTTCTTC
AAGTCCGCCATGCCCGAAGGCTACGTCCAGGAGCGCACCATCTTCTTCAAAGACGACGGCAACTACAAGA
CCCGCGCCGAGGTGAAGTTCGAGGGCGACACCCTGGTGAACCGCATCGAGCTGAAGGGCATCGACTTCAA
GGAGGACGGCAACATCCTGGGGCACAAGCTGGAGTACAACTACAACAGCCACAACGTCTATATCACCGCC
GACAAGCAGAAGAACGGCATCAAGGCCAACTTCAAGATCCGCCACAACATCGAGGACGGCGGCGTGCAGC
TCGCCGACCACTACCAGCAGAACACCCCCATCGGCGACGGCCCCGTGCTGCTGCCCGACAACCACTACCT
GAGCTACCAGTCCAAGCTGAGCAAAGACCCCAACGAGAAGCGCGATCACATGGTCCTGCTGGAGTTCGTG
ACCGCCGCCGGGATCACTCTCGGCATGGACGAGCTGTACAAGGGCTCTGGTGCTACCAACTTCTCACTGT
TGAAACAGGCAGGGGATGTAGAGGAGAATCCAGGGCCTGGTGCTAGTGGAGACTACAAAGACCATGACGG
AGATTATAAAGATCATGACATCGATTACAAGGATGACGATGACAAGTCCGGACTCAGATCTGGAGGCTCC
GGAGGCCCAGAGCCAGCGAAGTCTGCTCCCGCCCCGAAAAAGGGCTCCAAGAAGGCGGTGACTAAGGCGC
AGAAGAAAGGCGGCAAGAAGCGCAAGCGCAGCCGCAAGGAGAGCTATTCCATCTATGTGTACAAGGTTCT
GAAGCAGGTCCACCCTGACACCGGCATTTCGTCCAAGGCCATGGGCATCATGAATTCGTTTGTGAACGAC
ATTTTCGAGCGCATCGCAGGAGAGGCTTCCCGCCTGGCGCATTACAACAAGCGCTCGACCATCACCTCCC
GGGAGATCCAGACGGCCGTGCGCCTGCTGCTGCCTGGGGAGTTGGCCAAGCACGCCGTGTCCGAGGGTAC
TAAGGCCATCACCAAGTACACCAGCGCTAAGTAATGAGGCGCGCCGCGGCCGCGAATTCGATATCATAAT
CAACCTCTGGATTACAAAATTTGTGAAAGATTGACTGGTATTCTTAACTATGTTGCTCCTTTTACGCTAT
GTGGATACGCTGCTTTAATGCCTTTGTATCATGCTATTGCTTCCCGTATGGCTTTCATTTTCTCCTCCTT
GTATAAATCCTGGTTAGTTCTTGCCACGGCGGAACTCATCGCCGCCTGCCTTGCCCGCTGCTGGACAGGG
GCTCGGCTGTTGGGCACTGACAATTCCGTGGCTCGAGAGATCTTCGACTGTGCCTTCTAGTTGCCAGCCA
TCTGTTGTTTGCCCCTCCCCCGTGCCTTCCTTGACCCTGGAAGGTGCCACTCCCACTGTCCTTTCCTAAT
AAAATGAGGAAATTGCATCGCATTGTCTGAGTAGGTGTCATTCTATTCTGGGGGGTGGGGTGGGGCAGGA
CAGCAAGGGGGAGGATTGGGAAGACAATAGCAGGCATGAGATCTCACGTGCGGACCGAGCGGCCGCAGGA
ACCCCTAGTGATGGAGTTGGCCACTCCCTCTCTGCGCGCTCGCTCGCTCACTGAGGCCGGGCGACCAAAG
GTCGCCCGACGCCCGGGCTTTGCCCGGGCGGCCTCAGTGAGCGAGCGAGCGCGCAGCTGCCTGCAGGGGC
GCCTGATGCGGTATTTTCTCCTTACGCATCTGTGCGGTATTTCACACCGCATA
[95 nt withheld, positions 2924-3018]
T
[46 nt withheld, positions 3020-3065]
C
[141 nt withheld, positions 3067-3207]
CCTTTGACGTTGGAGTCCACGTTCTTT
[37 nt withheld, positions 3235-3271]
ACTCTATCTCGGGCTATTCTTTTGATTTATAAGGGATTTTGCCGATTTCGGTCTATTGGTTAAAAAATGA
GCTGATTTAACAAAAATTTAACGCGAATTTTAACAAAATATTAACGTTTACAATTTTATGGTGCACTCTC
AGTACAATCTGCTCTGATGCCGCATAGTTAAGCCAGCCCCGACACCCGCCAACACCCGCTGACGCGCCCT
GACGGGCTTGTCTGCTCCCGGCATCCGCTTACAGACAAGCTGTGACCGTCTCCGGGAGCTGCATGTGTCA
GAGGTTTTCACCGTCATCACCGAAACGCGCGAGACGAAAGGGCCTCGTGATACGCCTATTTTTATAGGTT
AATGTCATGATAATAATGGTTTCTTAGACGTCAGGTGGCACTTTTCGGGGAAATGTGCGCGGAACCCCTA
TTTGTTTATTTTTCTAAATACATTCAAATATGTATCCGCTCATGAGACAATAACCCTGATAAATGCTTCA
ATAATATTGAAAAAGGAAGAGTATGAGTATTCAACATTTCCGTGTCGCCCTTATTCCCTTTTTTGCGGCA
TTTTGCCTTCCTGTTTTTGCTCACCCAGAAACGCTGGTGAAAGTAAAAGATGCTGAAGATCAGTTGGGTG
CACGAGTGGGTTACATCGAACTGGATCTCAACAGCGGTAAGATCCTTGAGAGTTTTCGCCCCGAAGAACG
TTTTCCAATGATGAGCACTTTTAAAGTTCTGCTATGTGGCGCGGTATTATCCCGTATTGACGCCGGGCAA
GAGCAACTCGGTCGCCGCATACACTATTCTCAGAATGACTTGGTTGAGTACTCACCAGTCACAGAAAAGC
ATCTTACGGATGGCATGACAGTAAGAGAATTATGCAGTGCTGCCATAACCATGAGTGATAACACTGCGGC
CAACTTACTTCTGACAACGATCGGAGGACCGAAGGAGCTAACCGCTTTTTTGCACAACATGGGGGATCAT
GTAACTCGCCTTGATCGTTGGGAACCGGAGCTGAATGAAGCCATACCAAACGACGAGCGTGACACCACGA
TGCCTGTAGCAATGGCAACAACGTTGCGCAAACTATTAACTGGCGAACTACTTACTCTAGCTTCCCGGCA
ACAATTAATAGACTGGATGGAGGCGGATAAAGTTGCAGGACCACTTCTGCGCTCGGCCCTTCCGGCTGGC
TGGTTTATTGCTGATAAATCTGGAGCCGGTGAGCGTGGGTCTCGCGGTATCATTGCAGCACTGGGGCCAG
ATGGTAAGCCCTCCCGTATCGTAGTTATCTACACGACGGGGAGTCAGGCAACTATGGATGAACGAAATAG
ACAGATCGCTGAGATAGGTGCCTCACTGATTAAGCATTGGTAACTGTCAGACCAAGTTTACTCATATATA
CTTTAGATTGATTTAAAACTTCATTTTTAATTTAAAAGGATCTAGGTGAAGATCCTTTTTGATAATCTCA
TGACCAAAATCCCTTAACGTGAGTTTTCGTTCCACTGAGCGTCAGACCCCGTAGAAAAGATCAAAGGATC
TTCTTGAGATCCTTTTTTTCTGCGCGTAATCTGCTGCTTGCAAACAAAAAAACCACCGCTACCAGCGGTG
GTTTGTTTGCCGGATCAAGAGCTACCAACTCTTTTTCCGAAGGTAACTGGCTTCAGCAGAGCGCAGATAC
CAAATACTGTTCTTCTAGTGTAGCCGTAGTTAGGCCACCACTTCAAGAACTCTGTAGCACCGCCTACATA
CCTCGCTCTGCTAATCCTGTTACCAGTGGCTGCTGCCAGTGGCGATAAGTCGTGTCTTACCGGGTTGGAC
TCAAGACGATAGTTACCGGATAAGGCGCAGCGGTCGGGCTGAACGGGGGGTTCGTGCACACAGCCCAGCT
TGGAGCGAACGACCTACACCGAACTGAGATACCTACAGCGTGAGCTATGAGAAAGCGCCACGCTTCCCGA
AGGGAGAAAGGCGGACAGGTATCCGGTAAGCGGCAGGGTCGGAACAGGAGAGCGCACGAGGGAGCTTCCA
GGGGGAAACGCCTGGTATCTTTATAGTCCTGTCGGGTTTCGCCACCTCTGACTTGAGCGTCGATTTTTGT
GATGCTCGTCAGGGGGGCGGAGCCTATGGAAAAACGCCAGCAACGCGGCCTTTTTACGGTTCCTGGCCTT
TTGCTGGCCTTTTGCTCACATGT
